>Addgene plasmid #14606 | pGEX-2TK cyclin T1 (1-250) (P#467) | addgene full sequence | sequence record 176944 | Addgene NGS Result
TGAAATGAGCTGTTGACAATTAATCATCGGCTCGTATAATGTGTGGAATTGTGAGCGGATAACAATTTCA
CACAGGAAACAGTATTCATGTCCCCTATACTAGGTTATTGGAAAATTAAGGGCCTTGTGCAACCCACTCG
ACTTCTTTTGGAATATCTTGAAGAAAAATATGAAGAGCATTTGTATGAGCGCGATGAAGGTGATAAATGG
CGAAACAAAAAGTTTGAATTGGGTTTGGAGTTTCCCAATCTTCCTTATTATATTGATGGTGATGTTAAAT
TAACACAGTCTATGGCCATCATACGTTATATAGCTGACAAGCACAACATGTTGGGTGGTTGTCCAAAAGA
GCGTGCAGAGATTTCAATGCTTGAAGGAGCGGTTTTGGATATTAGATACGGTGTTTCGAGAATTGCATAT
AGTAAAGACTTTGAAACTCTCAAAGTTGATTTTCTTAGCAAGCTACCTGAAATGCTGAAAATGTTCGAAG
ATCGTTTATGTCATAAAACATATTTAAATGGTGATCATGTAACCCATCCTGACTTCATGTTGTATGACGC
TCTTGATGTTGTTTTATACATGGACCCAATGTGCCTGGATGCGTTCCCAAAATTAGTTTGTTTTAAAAAA
CGTATTGAAGCTATCCCACAAATTGATAAGTACTTGAAATCCAGCAAGTATATAGCATGGCCTTTGCAGG
GCTGGCAAGCCACGTTTGGTGGTGGCGACCATCCTCCAAAATCGGATCTGGTTCCGCGTGGATCTCGTCG
TGCATCTGTTGGATCCATGGAGGGAGAGAGGAAGAACAACAACAAACGGTGGTATTTCACTCGAGAACAG
CTGGAAAATAGCCCATCCCGTCGTTTTGGCGTGGACCCAGATAAAGAACTTTCTTATCGCCAGCAGGCGG
CCAATCTGCTTCAGGACATGGGGCAGCGTCTTAACGTCTCACAATTGACTATCAACACTGCTATAGTATA
CATGCATCGATTCTACATGATTCAGTCCTTCACACAGTTCCCTGGAAATTCTGTGGCTCCAGCAGCCTTG
TTTCTAGCAGCTAAAGTGGAGGAGCAGCCCAAAAAATTGGAACATGTCATCAAGGTAGCACATACTTGTC
TCCATCCTCAGGAATCCCTTCCTGATACTAGAAGTGAGGCTTATTTGCAACAAGTTCAAGATCTGGTCAT
TTTAGAAAGCATAATTTTGCAGACTTTAGGCTTTGAACTAACAATTGATCACCCACATACTCATGTAGTA
AAGTGCACTCAACTTGTTCGAGCAAGCAAGGACTTAGCACAGACTTCTTACTTCATGGCAACCAACAGCC
TGCATTTGACCACATTTAGCCTGCAGTACACACCTCCTGTGGTGGCCTGTGTCTGCATTCACCTGGCTTG
CAAGTGGTCCAATTGGGAGATCCCAGTCTCAACTGACGGGAAGCACTGGTGGGAGTATGTTGACGCCACT
GTGACCTTGGAACTTTTAGATGAACTGACACATGAGTTTCTACAGATTTTGGAGAAAACTCCCAACAGGC
TCAAAGAATTCATCGTGACTGACTGACGATCTGCCTCGCGCGTTTCGGTGATGACGGTGAAAACCTCTGA
CACATGCAGCTCCCGGAGACGGTCACAGCTTGTCTGTAAGCGGATGCCGGGAGCAGACAAGCCCGTCAGG
GCGCGTCAGCGGGTGTTGGCGGGTGTCGGGGCGCAGCCATGACCCAGTCACGTAGCGATAGCGGAGTGTA
TAATTCTTGAAGACGAAAGGGCCTCGTGATACGCCTATTTTTATAGGTTAATGTCATGATAATAATGGTT
TCTTAGACGTCAGGTGGCACTTTTCGGGGAAATGTGCGCGGAACCCCTATTTGTTTATTTTTCTAAATAC
ATTCAAATATGTATCCGCTCATGAGACAATAACCCTGATAAATGCTTCAATAATATTGAAAAAGGAAGAG
TATGAGTATTCAACATTTCCGTGTCGCCCTTATTCCCTTTTTTGCGGCATTTTGCCTTCCTGTTTTTGCT
CACCCAGAAACGCTGGTGAAAGTAAAAGATGCTGAAGATCAGTTGGGTGCACGAGTGGGTTACATCGAAC
TGGATCTCAACAGCGGTAAGATCCTTGAGAGTTTTCGCCCCGAAGAACGTTTTCCAATGATGAGCACTTT
TAAAGTTCTGCTATGTGGCGCGGTATTATCCCGTGTTGACGCCGGGCAAGAGCAACTCGGTCGCCGCATA
CACTATTCTCAGAATGACTTGGTTGAGTACTCACCAGTCACAGAAAAGCATCTTACGGATGGCATGACAG
TAAGAGAATTATGCAGTGCTGCCATAACCATGAGTGATAACACTGCGGCCAACTTACTTCTGACAACGAT
CGGAGGACCGAAGGAGCTAACCGCTTTTTTGCACAACATGGGGGATCATGTAACTCGCCTTGATCGTTGG
GAACCGGAGCTGAATGAAGCCATACCAAACGACGAGCGTGACACCACGATGCCTGCAGCAATGGCAACAA
CGTTGCGCAAACTATTAACTGGCGAACTACTTACTCTAGCTTCCCGGCAACAATTAATAGACTGGATGGA
GGCGGATAAAGTTGCAGGACCACTTCTGCGCTCGGCCCTTCCGGCTGGCTGGTTTATTGCTGATAAATCT
GGAGCCGGTGAGCGTGGGTCTCGCGGTATCATTGCAGCACTGGGGCCAGATGGTAAGCCCTCCCGTATCG
TAGTTATCTACACGACGGGGAGTCAGGCAACTATGGATGAACGAAATAGACAGATCGCTGAGATAGGTGC
CTCACTGATTAAGCATTGGTAACTGTCAGACCAAGTTTACTCATATATACTTTAGATTGATTTAAAACTT
CATTTTTAATTTAAAAGGATCTAGGTGAAGATCCTTTTTGATAATCTCATGACCAAAATCCCTTAACGTG
AGTTTTCGTTCCACTGAGCGTCAGACCCCGTAGAAAAGATCAAAGGATCTTCTTGAGATCCTTTTTTTCT
GCGCGTAATCTGCTGCTTGCAAACAAAAAAACCACCGCTACCAGCGGTGGTTTGTTTGCCGGATCAAGAG
CTACCAACTCTTTTTCCGAAGGTAACTGGCTTCAGCAGAGCGCAGATACCAAATACTGTCCTTCTAGTGT
AGCCGTAGTTAGGCCACCACTTCAAGAACTCTGTAGCACCGCCTACATACCTCGCTCTGCTAATCCTGTT
ACCAGTGGCTGCTGCCAGTGGCGATAAGTCGTGTCTTACCGGGTTGGACTCAAGACGATAGTTACCGGAT
AAGGCGCAGCGGTCGGGCTGAACGGGGGGTTCGTGCACACAGCCCAGCTTGGAGCGAACGACCTACACCG
AACTGAGATACCTACAGCGTGAGCTATGAGAAAGCGCCACGCTTCCCGAAGGGAGAAAGGCGGACAGGTA
TCCGGTAAGCGGCAGGGTCGGAACAGGAGAGCGCACGAGGGAGCTTCCAGGGGGAAACGCCTGGTATCTT
TATAGTCCTGTCGGGTTTCGCCACCTCTGACTTGAGCGTCGATTTTTGTGATGCTCGTCAGGGGGGCGGA
GCCTATGGAAAAACGCCAGCAACGCGGCCTTTTTACGGTTCCTGGCCTTTTGCTGGCCTTTTGCTCACAT
GTTCTTTCCTGCGTTATCCCCTGATTCTGTGGATAACCGTATTACCGCCTTTGAGTGAGCTGATACCGCT
CGCCGCAGCCGAACGACCGAGCGCAGCGAGTCAGTGAGCGAGGAAGCGGAAGAGCGCCTGATGCGGTATT
TTCTCCTTACGCATCTGTGCGGTATTTCACACCGCATAAATTCCGACACCATCGAATGGCGCAAAACCTT
TCGCGGTATGGCATGATAGCGCCCGGAAGAGAGTCAATTCAGGGTGGTGAATGTGAAACCAGTAACGTTA
TACGATGTCGCAGAGTATGCCGGTGTCTCTTATCAGACCGTTTCCCGCGTGGTGAACCAGGCCAGCCACG
TTTCTGCGAAAACGCGGGAAAAAGTGGAAGCGGCGATGGCGGAGCTGAATTACATTCCCAACCGCGTGGC
ACAACAACTGGCGGGCAAACAGTCGTTGCTGATTGGCGTTGCCACCTCCAGTCTGGCCCTGCACGCGCCG
TCGCAAATTGTCGCGGCGATTAAATCTCGCGCCGATCAACTGGGTGCCAGCGTGGTGGTGTCGATGGTAG
AACGAAGCGGCGTCGAAGCCTGTAAAGCGGCGGTGCACAATCTTCTCGCGCAACGCGTCAGTGGGCTGAT
CATTAACTATCCGCTGGATGACCAGGATGCCATTGCTGTGGAAGCTGCCTGCACTAATGTTCCGGCGTTA
TTTCTTGATGTCTCTGACCAGACACCCATCAACAGTATTATTTTCTCCCATGAAGACGGTACGCGACTGG
GCGTGGAGCATCTGGTCGCATTGGGTCACCAGCAAATCGCGCTGTTAGCGGGCCCATTAAGTTCTGTCTC
GGCGCGTCTGCGTCTGGCTGGCTGGCATAAATATCTCACTCGCAATCAAATTCAGCCGATAGCGGAACGG
GAAGGCGACTGGAGTGCCATGTCCGGTTTTCAACAAACCATGCAAATGCTGAATGAGGGCATCGTTCCCA
CTGCGATGCTGGTTGCCAACGATCAGATGGCGCTGGGCGCAATGCGCGCCATTACCGAGTCCGGGCTGCG
CGTTGGTGCGGATATCTCGGTAGTGGGATACGACGATACCGAAGACAGCTCATGTTATATCCCGCCGTTA
ACCACCATCAAACAGGATTTTCGCCTGCTGGGGCAAACCAGCGTGGACCGCTTGCTGCAACTCTCTCAGG
GCCAGGCGGTGAAGGGCAATCAGCTGTTGCCCGTCTCACTGGTGAAAAGAAAAACCACCCTGGCGCCCAA
TACGCAAACCGCCTCTCCCCGCGCGTTGGCCGATTCATTAATGCAGCTGGCACGACAGGTTTCCCGACTG
GAAAGCGGGCAGTGAGCGCAACGCAATTAATGTAAGTTAGCTCACTCATTAGGCACCCCAGGCTTTACAC
TTTATGCTTCCGGCTCGTATGTTGTGTGGAATTGTGAGCGGATAACAATTTCACACAGGAAACAGCTATG
ACCATGATTACGGATTCACTGGCCGTCGTTTTACAACGTCGTGACTGGGAAAACCCTGGCGTTACCCAAC
TTAATCGCCTTGCAGCACATCCCCCTTTCGCCAGCTGGCGTAATAGCGAAGAGGCCCGCACCGATCGCCC
TTCCCAACAGTTGCGCAGCCTGAATGGCGAATGGCGCTTTGCCTGGTTTCCGGCACCAGAAGCGGTGCCG
GAAAGCTGGCTGGAGTGCGATCTTCCTGAGGCCGATACTGTCGTCGTCCCCTCAAACTGGCAGATGCACG
GTTACGATGCGCCCATCTACACCAACGTGACCTATCCCATTACGGTCAATCCGCCGTTTGTTCCCACGGA
GAATCCGACGGGTTGTTACTCGCTCACATTTAATGTTGATGAAAGCTGGCTACAGGAAGGCCAGACGCGA
ATTATTTTTGATGGCGTTGGAATTAGCTTATCGACTGCACGGTGCACCAATGCTTCTGGCGTCAGGCAGC
CATCGGAAGCTGTGGTATGGCTGTGCAGGTCGTAAATCACTGCATAATTCGTGTCGCTCAAGGCGCACTC
CCGTTCTGGATAATGTTTTTTGCGCCGACATCATAACGGTTCTGGCAAATATTC
Features (pLannotate 1.2.2; 17 found; start..end, strand, type, name):
     13..41      +  promoter       tac promoter: strong E. coli promoter; hybrid between the trp and lac UV5 promoters
     49..65      +  protein_bind   lac operator: The lac repressor binds to the lac operator to inhibit transcription in E. coli. This inhibition can be relieved by adding lactose or isopropyl-β-D-thiogalactopyranoside (IPTG). lac repressor encoded by lacI
     88..741     +  CDS            GST26_SCHJA: Experimental evidence at protein level: Swiss-Prot protein existence level 1. GST isoenzymes appear to play a central role in the parasite detoxification system. Other functions are also suspected including a role in increasing the solubility of haematin in the parasite gut. From Schistosoma japonicum (Blood fluke).
    787..1545    +  CDS            CCNT1 (fragment): CCNT1_HUMAN - Experimental evidence at protein level: Swiss-Prot protein existence level 1. (Microbial infection) In case of HIV or SIV infections, binds to the transactivation domain of the viral nuclear transcriptional activator, Tat, thereby increasing Tat's affinity for the transactivating response RNA element (TAR RNA). Serves as an essential cofactor for Tat, by promoting RNA Pol II activation, allowing transcription of viral genes. From Homo sapiens (Human).
   1571..1610    +  CDS            rop (fragment): Rop protein, which maintains plasmids at low copy number; rop
   1712..1752    +  misc_feature   bom (fragment): basis of mobility region from pBR322
   1857..1961    +  promoter       AmpR promoter: bla
   1962..2822    +  CDS            AmpR: β-lactamase; bla; confers resistance to ampicillin, carbenicillin, and related antibiotics
   2993..3581    +  rep_origin     ori: high-copy-number ColE1/pMB1/pBR322/pUC origin of replication
   3767..3818    -  misc_feature   bom (fragment): basis of mobility region from pBR322
   3825..3902    +  promoter       lacI promoter: lacI
   3903..4985    +  CDS            lacI: lac repressor; lacI; The lac repressor binds to the lac operator to inhibit transcription in E. coli. This inhibition can be relieved by adding lactose or isopropyl-β-D-thiogalactopyranoside (IPTG).
   4998..5019    +  protein_bind   CAP binding site: CAP binding activates transcription in the presence of cAMP. E. coli catabolite activator protein
   5034..5064    +  promoter       lac promoter: promoter for the E. coli lac operon
   5072..5088    +  protein_bind   lac operator: The lac repressor binds to the lac operator to inhibit transcription in E. coli. This inhibition can be relieved by adding lactose or isopropyl-β-D-thiogalactopyranoside (IPTG). lac repressor encoded by lacI
   5108..5281    +  CDS            lacZα: LacZα fragment of β-galactosidase; lacZ fragment
   5545..5661    -  CDS            yciV (fragment): RNAAM_ECOLI - Also known as trpH From Escherichia coli (strain K12).
