[The description below was written by a language model from this plasmid's Addgene catalogue record and pLannotate feature annotations shown in this document.]
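Description:
pGEX-2TK cyclin T1 (1-250) is a bacterial expression plasmid built on the pGEX-2TK backbone for producing an N-terminal fragment of human cyclin T1 (CCNT1) as a glutathione S-transferase fusion in E. coli. It replicates from a high-copy ColE1/pMB1-type origin and is selected with ampicillin through the bla (β-lactamase) gene. The sequenced record is about 5.7 kb, consistent with a roughly 5 kb backbone carrying an insert of about 750 bp.

Expression is driven by the hybrid tac promoter followed by a lac operator. The plasmid also carries its own lacI gene, so the lac repressor keeps transcription off until it is relieved by IPTG. Downstream lies the Schistosoma japonicum GST coding sequence, followed in the same orientation by the cyclin T1 fragment, which was cloned between BamHI and EcoRI sites that both remain intact. The insert is named for residues 1-250, but the depositor comments note that repository sequencing indicates residues 1-253, and the annotated CCNT1 fragment of 759 nt agrees with the longer figure. The remaining annotations (partial rop and bom segments, a lac promoter/lacZα region and a small yciV fragment) are backbone remnants and not functional payload.

The GST tag allows the fusion protein to be captured on glutathione resin for purification or pull-down binding assays. Cyclin T1 is the cofactor that binds the HIV Tat transactivation domain and increases Tat's affinity for TAR RNA. The associated publication examines interactions among human cyclin T, Tat and TAR, so this truncated fusion was presumably used to study those interactions in vitro.
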