Addgene plasmid #14606: pGEX-2TK cyclin T1 (1-250) (P#467)
Depositing lab: Matija Peterlin. Depositing organization: University of California, San Francisco (UCSF). Publication: Interactions between human cyclin T, Tat, and the transactivation response element (TAR) are disrupted by a cysteine to tyrosine substitution found in mouse cyclin T. Fujinaga K, Taube R, Wimmer J, Cujec TP, Peterlin BM. Proc Natl Acad Sci U S A. 1999 Feb 16. 96(4):1285-90. 10.1073/pnas.96.4.1285 PubMed 9990016.
Backbone
  Vector backbone: pGEX 2TK
  Backbone manufacturer: Amersham
  Backbone size w/o insert (bp): 5000
  Vector type: Bacterial Expression
Growth in bacteria
  Bacterial resistance: Ampicillin, 100 μg/mL
  Growth temperature: 37°C
  Growth strain: DH5alpha
  Copy number: High Copy
Gene/Insert
  Gene/Insert name: cyclin T1 (1-250) (alt names: cyclinT1; cycT1)
  Species: H. sapiens (human)
  Insert size (bp): 750
  Mutation: amino acids 1-250
  Entrez Gene: CCNT1 (a.k.a. CCNT, CYCT1, HIVE1)
  Tag / fusion protein: GST (N terminal on backbone)
  Cloning method: Restriction Enzyme; 5′ cloning site BamHI (not destroyed); 3′ cloning site EcoRI (not destroyed)
  Sequencing primers: 5′ pGEX 5'
Terms and licenses: Academic/Nonprofit Terms; Industry Terms: Not Available to Industry
Depositor comments: Addgene QC result indicates this construct contains amino acid residues 1 - 253.
How to cite: pGEX-2TK cyclin T1 (1-250) (P#467) was a gift from Matija Peterlin (Addgene plasmid # 14606 ; http://n2t.net/addgene:14606 ; RRID:Addgene_14606)
